>Addgene plasmid #141343 | pLD-puro-Cn-VA-NHEJ1-S262A/S263A | addgene full sequence | sequence record 299732 | Addgene NGS Result
GTGATGCGGTTTTGGCAGTACATCAATGGGCGTGGATAGCGGTTTGACTCACGGGGATTTCCAAGTCTCC
ACCCCATTGACGTCAATGGGAGTTTGTTTTGGCACCAAAATCAACGGGACTTTCCAAAATGTCGTAACAA
CTCCGCCCCATTGACGCAAATGGGCGGTAGGCGTGTACGGTGGGAGGTCTATATAAGCAGAGCTCGTTTA
GTGAACCGTCAGATCGCCTGGAGACGCCATCCACGCTGTGCTAGCACCATGGACTACAAAGACCATGACG
GTGATTATAAAGATCATGACATCGATTACAAGGATGACGATGACAAGCCTGCAGGAGAAAATCTGTACTT
CCAGGGGAGAGGAGGCAGCGAGAACCTGTACTTTCAGGGGCCTGCAGGAAGACATCACCATCACCATCAC
AGCGGCGGAAGATGGAGCCACCCTCAGTTCGAGAAGGGAGGAGGAAGCGGCGGAGGCAGCGGAGGAGGAA
GCTGGAGCCACCCGCAGTTCGAGAAAGCGATCGCCAGAGAGCTGTTCAACCTGCTGGGCGAGAACCAGCC
CCCCGTGGTGATCAAGGCGATCGCCACCGGTATGGAAGAACTGGAGCAAGGCCTGTTGATGCAGCCATGG
GCGTGGCTACAGCTTGCAGAGAACTCCCTCTTGGCCAAGGTTTTTATCACCAAGCAGGGCTATGCCTTGT
TGGTTTCAGATCTTCAACAGGTGTGGCATGAACAGGTGGACACTAGTGTGGTCAGCCAGCGAGCCAAGGA
GCTGAACAAGCGGCTCACTGCTCCTCCTGCAGCTTTCCTCTGTCATTTGGATAATCTCCTTCGCCCATTG
TTGAAGGACGCTGCTCACCCTAGCGAAGCTACCTTCTCCTGTGATTGTGTGGCAGATGCACTGATTCTAC
GGGTGCGAAGTGAGCTCTCTGGCCTCCCCTTCTATTGGAATTTCCACTGCATGCTAGCTAGTCCTTCCCT
GGTCTCCCAACATTTGATTCGTCCTCTGATGGGCATGAGTCTGGCATTACAGTGCCAAGTGAGGGAGCTA
GCAACGTTACTTCATATGAAAGACCTAGAGATCCAAGACTACCAGGAGAGTGGGGCTACGCTGATTCGAG
ATCGATTGAAGACAGAACCATTTGAAGAAAATTCCTTCTTGGAACAATTTATGATAGAGAAACTGCCAGA
GGCATGCAGCATTGGTGATGGAAAGCCCTTTGTCATGAATCTGCAGGATCTGTATATGGCAGTCACCACA
CAAGAGGTCCAAGTGGGACAGAAGCATCAAGGCGCTGGAGATCCTCATACCTCAAACAGTGCTTCCCTGC
AAGGAATCGATAGCCAATGTGTAAACCAGCCAGAACAACTGGTCGCCGCCGCCCCAACCCTCTCAGCACC
TGAGAAAGAGTCCACGGGTACTTCAGGCCCTCTGCAGAGACCTCAGCTGTCAAAGGTCAAGAGGAAGAAG
CCAAGGGGTCTCTTCAGTTAATCTAGATGGGGTGGCTTCGAATTCTCGACCTCGAGACAAATGGCAGTAT
TCATCCACAATTTTAAAAGAAAAGGGGGGATTGGGGGGTACAGTGCAGGGGAAAGAATAGTAGACATAAT
AGCAACAGACATACAAACTAAAGAATTACAAAAACAAATTACAAAAATTCAAAATTTTCGGGTTTATTAC
AGGGACAGCAGAGATCCACTTTGGCCGCGGCTCGAGGGGGTTGGGGTTGCGCCTTTTCCAAGGCAGCCCT
GGGTTTGCGCAGGGACGCGGCTGCTCTGGGCGTGGTTCCGGGAAACGCAGCGGCGCCGACCCTGGGTCTC
GCACATTCTTCACGTCCGTTCGCAGCGTCACCCGGATCTTCGCCGCTACCCTTGTGGGCCCCCCGGCGAC
GCTTCCTGCTCCGCCCCTAAGTCGGGAAGGTTCCTTGCGGTTCGCGGCGTGCCGGACGTGACAAACGGAA
GCCGCACGTCTCACTAGTACCCTCGCAGACGGACAGCGCCAGGGAGCAATGGCAGCGCGCCGACCGCGAT
GGGCTGTGGCCAATAGCGGCTGCTCAGCAGGGCGCGCCGAGAGCAGCGGCCGGGAAGGGGCGGTGCGGGA
GGCGGGGTGTGGGGCGGTAGTGTGGGCCCTGTTCCTGCCCGCGCGGTGTTCCGCATTCTGCAAGCCTCCG
GAGCGCACGTCGGCAGTCGGCTCCCTCGTTGACCGAATCACCGACCTCTCTCCCCAGGGGGATCCACCGG
AGCTTACCATGACCGAGTACAAGCCCACGGTGCGCCTCGCCACCCGCGACGACGTCCCCAGGGCCGTACG
CACCCTCGCCGCCGCGTTCGCCGACTACCCCGCCACGCGCCACACCGTCGATCCGGACCGCCACATCGAG
CGGGTCACCGAGCTGCAAGAACTCTTCCTCACGCGCGTCGGGCTCGACATCGGCAAGGTGTGGGTCGCGG
ACGACGGCGCCGCGGTGGCGGTCTGGACCACGCCGGAGAGCGTCGAAGCGGGGGCGGTGTTCGCCGAGAT
CGGCCCGCGCATGGCCGAGTTGAGCGGTTCCCGGCTGGCCGCGCAGCAACAGATGGAAGGCCTCCTGGCG
CCGCACCGGCCCAAGGAGCCCGCGTGGTTCCTGGCCACCGTCGGCGTCTCGCCCGACCACCAGGGCAAGG
GTCTGGGCAGCGCCGTCGTGCTCCCCGGAGTGGAGGCGGCCGAGCGCGCCGGGGTGCCCGCCTTCCTGGA
GACCTCCGCGCCCCGCAACCTCCCCTTCTACGAGCGGCTCGGCTTCACCGTCACCGCCGACGTCGAGGTG
CCCGAAGGACCGCGCACCTGGTGCATGACCCGCAAGCCCGGTGCCTGACGCCCGCCCCACGACCCGCAGC
GCCCGACCGAAAGGAGCGCACGACCCCATGCATCGGTACCTTTAAGACCAATGACTTACAAGGCAGCTGT
AGATCTTAGCCACTTTTTAAAAGAAAAGGGGGGACTGGAAGGGCTAATTCACTCCCAACGAAGACAAGAT
CTGCTTTTTGCTTGTACTGGGTCTCTCTGGTTAGACCAGATCTGAGCCTGGGAGCTCTCTGGCTAACTAG
GGAACCCACTGCTTAAGCCTCAATAAAGCTTGCCTTGAGTGCTTCAAGTAGTGTGTGCCCGTCTGTTGTG
TGACTCTGGTAACTAGAGATCCCTCAGACCCTTTTAGTCAGTGTGGAAAATCTCTAGCAGTAGTAGTTCA
TGTCATCTTATTATTCAGTATTTATAACTTGCAAAGAAATGAATATCAGAGAGTGAGAGGAACTTGTTTA
TTGCAGCTTATAATGGTTACAAATAAAGCAATAGCATCACAAATTTCACAAATAAAGCATTTTTTTCACT
GCATTCTAGTTGTGGTTTGTCCAAACTCATCAATGTATCTTATCATGTCTGGCTCTAGCTATCCCGCCCC
TAACTCCGCCCATCCCGCCCCTAACTCCGCCCAGTTCCGCCCATTCTCCGCCCCATGGCTGACTAATTTT
TTTTATTTATGCAGAGGCCGAGGCCGCCTCGGCCTCTGAGCTATTCCAGAAGTAGTGAGGAGGCTTTTTT
GGAGGCCTAGGGACGTACCCAATTCGCCCTATAGTGAGTCGTATTACGCGCGCTCACTGGCCGTCGTTTT
ACAACGTCGTGACTGGGAAAACCCTGGCGTTACCCAACTTAATCGCCTTGCAGCACATCCCCCTTTCGCC
AGCTGGCGTAATAGCGAAGAGGCCCGCACCGATCGCCCTTCCCAACAGTTGCGCAGCCTGAATGGCGAAT
GGG
[124 nt withheld, positions 3784-3907]
C
[91 nt withheld, positions 3909-3999]
A
[49 nt withheld, positions 4001-4049]
CCTTTGACGTTGGAGTCCACGTTCTTT
[37 nt withheld, positions 4077-4113]
ACCCTATCTCGGTCTATTCTTTTGATTTATAAGGGATTTTGCCGATTTCGGCCTATTGGTTAAAAAATGA
GCTGATTTAACAAAAATTTAACGCGAATTTTAACAAAATATTAACGCTTACAATTTAGGTGGCACTTTTC
GGGGAAATGTGCGCGGAACCCCTATTTGTTTATTTTTCTAAATACATTCAAATATGTATCCGCTCATGAG
ACAATAACCCTGATAAATGCTTCAATAATATTGAAAAAGGAAGAGTATGAGTATTCAACATTTCCGTGTC
GCCCTTATTCCCTTTTTTGCGGCATTTTGCCTTCCTGTTTTTGCTCACCCAGAAACGCTGGTGAAAGTAA
AAGATGCTGAAGATCAGTTGGGTGCACGAGTGGGTTACATCGAACTGGATCTCAACAGCGGTAAGATCCT
TGAGAGTTTTCGCCCCGAAGAACGTTTTCCAATGATGAGCACTTTTAAAGTTCTGCTATGTGGCGCGGTA
TTATCCCGTATTGACGCCGGGCAAGAGCAACTCGGTCGCCGCATACACTATTCTCAGAATGACTTGGTTG
AGTACTCACCAGTCACAGAAAAGCATCTTACGGATGGCATGACAGTAAGAGAATTATGCAGTGCTGCCAT
AACCATGAGTGATAACACTGCGGCCAACTTACTTCTGACAACGATCGGAGGACCGAAGGAGCTAACCGCT
TTTTTGCACAACATGGGGGATCATGTAACTCGCCTTGATCGTTGGGAACCGGAGCTGAATGAAGCCATAC
CAAACGACGAGCGTGACACCACGATGCCTGTAGCAATGGCAACAACGTTGCGCAAACTATTAACTGGCGA
ACTACTTACTCTAGCTTCCCGGCAACAATTAATAGACTGGATGGAGGCGGATAAAGTTGCAGGACCACTT
CTGCGCTCGGCCCTTCCGGCTGGCTGGTTTATTGCTGATAAATCTGGAGCCGGTGAGCGTGGGTCTCGCG
GTATCATTGCAGCACTGGGGCCAGATGGTAAGCCCTCCCGTATCGTAGTTATCTACACGACGGGGAGTCA
GGCAACTATGGATGAACGAAATAGACAGATCGCTGAGATAGGTGCCTCACTGATTAAGCATTGGTAACTG
TCAGACCAAGTTTACTCATATATACTTTAGATTGATTTAAAACTTCATTTTTAATTTAAAAGGATCTAGG
TGAAGATCCTTTTTGATAATCTCATGACCAAAATCCCTTAACGTGAGTTTTCGTTCCACTGAGCGTCAGA
CCCCGTAGAAAAGATCAAAGGATCTTCTTGAGATCCTTTTTTTCTGCGCGTAATCTGCTGCTTGCAAACA
AAAAAACCACCGCTACCAGCGGTGGTTTGTTTGCCGGATCAAGAGCTACCAACTCTTTTTCCGAAGGTAA
CTGGCTTCAGCAGAGCGCAGATACCAAATACTGTTCTTCTAGTGTAGCCGTAGTTAGGCCACCACTTCAA
GAACTCTGTAGCACCGCCTACATACCTCGCTCTGCTAATCCTGTTACCAGTGGCTGCTGCCAGTGGCGAT
AAGTCGTGTCTTACCGGGTTGGACTCAAGACGATAGTTACCGGATAAGGCGCAGCGGTCGGGCTGAACGG
GGGGTTCGTGCACACAGCCCAGCTTGGAGCGAACGACCTACACCGAACTGAGATACCTACAGCGTGAGCT
ATGAGAAAGCGCCACGCTTCCCGAAGGGAGAAAGGCGGACAGGTATCCGGTAAGCGGCAGGGTCGGAACA
GGAGAGCGCACGAGGGAGCTTCCAGGGGGAAACGCCTGGTATCTTTATAGTCCTGTCGGGTTTCGCCACC
TCTGACTTGAGCGTCGATTTTTGTGATGCTCGTCAGGGGGGCGGAGCCTATGGAAAAACGCCAGCAACGC
GGCCTTTTTACGGTTCCTGGCCTTTTGCTGGCCTTTTGCTCACATGTTCTTTCCTGCGTTATCCCCTGAT
TCTGTGGATAACCGTATTACCGCCTTTGAGTGAGCTGATACCGCTCGCCGCAGCCGAACGACCGAGCGCA
GCGAGTCAGTGAGCGAGGAAGCGGAAGAGCGCCCAATACGCAAACCGCCTCTCCCCGCGCGTTGGCCGAT
TCATTAATGCAGCTGGCACGACAGGTTTCCCGACTGGAAAGCGGGCAGTGAGCGCAACGCAATTAATGTG
AGTTAGCTCACTCATTAGGCACCCCAGGCTTTACACTTTATGCTTCCGGCTCGTATGTTGTGTGGAATTG
TGAGCGGATAACAATTTCACACAGGAAACAGCTATGACCATGATTACGCCAAGCGCGCAATTAACCCTCA
CTAAAGGGAACAAAAGCTGGAGCTGCAAGCTTAATGTAGTCTTATGCAATACTCTTGTAGTCTTGCAACA
TGGTAACGATGAGTTAGCAACATGCCTTACAAGGAGAGAAAAAGCACCGTGCATGCCGATTGGTGGAAGT
AAGGTGGTACGATCGTGCCTTATTAGGAAGGCAACAGACGGGTCTGACATGGATTGGACGAACCACTGAA
TTGCCGCATTGCAGAGATATTGTATTTAAGTGCCTAGCTCGATACATAAACGGGTCTCTCTGGTTAGACC
AGATCTGAGCCTGGGAGCTCTCTGGCTAACTAGGGAACCCACTGCTTAAGCCTCAATAAAGCTTGCCTTG
AGTGCTTCAAGTAGTGTGTGCCCGTCTGTTGTGTGACTCTGGTAACTAGAGATCCCTCAGACCCTTTTAG
TCAGTGTGGAAAATCTCTAGCAGTGGCGCCCGAACAGGGACTTGAAAGCGAAAGGGAAACCAGAGGAGCT
CTCTCGACGCAGGACTCGGCTTGCTGAAGCGCGCACGGCAAGAGGCGAGGGGCGGCGACTGGTGAGTACG
CCAAAAATTTTGACTAGCGGAGGCTAGAAGGAGAGAGATGGGTGCGAGAGCGTCAGTATTAAGCGGGGGA
GAATTAGATCGCGATGGGAAAAAATTCGGTTAAGGCCAGGGGGAAAGAAAAAATATAAATTAAAACATAT
AGTATGGGCAAGCAGGGAGCTAGAACGATTCGCAGTTAATCCTGGCCTGTTAGAAACATCAGAAGGCTGT
AGACAAATACTGGGACAGCTACAACCATCCCTTCAGACAGGATCAGAAGAACTTAGATCATTATATAATA
CAGTAGCAACCCTCTATTGTGTGCATCAAAGGATAGAGATAAAAGACACCAAGGAAGCTTTAGACAAGAT
AGAGGAAGAGCAAAACAAAAGTAAGACCACCGCACAGCAAGCGGCCGCTGATCTTCAGACCTGGAGGAGG
AGATATGAGGGACAATTGGAGAAGTGAATTATATAAATATAAAGTAGTAAAAATTGAACCATTAGGAGTA
GCACCCACCAAGGCAAAGAGAAGAGTGGTGCAGAGAGAAAAAAGAGCAGTGGGAATAGGAGCTTTGTTCC
TTGGGTTCTTGGGAGCAGCAGGAAGCACTATGGGCGCAGCGTCAATGACGCTGACGGTACAGGCCAGACA
ATTATTGTCTGGTATAGTGCAGCAGCAGAACAATTTGCTGAGGGCTATTGAGGCGCAACAGCATCTGTTG
CAACTCACAGTCTGGGGCATCAAGCAGCTCCAGGCAAGAATCCTGGCTGTGGAAAGATACCTAAAGGATC
AACAGCTCCTGGGGATTTGGGGTTGCTCTGGAAAACTCATTTGCACCACTGCTGTGCCTTGGAATGCTAG
TTGGAGTAATAAATCTCTGGAACAGATTTGGAATCACACGACCTGGATGGAGTGGGACAGAGAAATTAAC
AATTACACAAGCTTAATACACTCCTTAATTGAAGAATCGCAAAACCAGCAAGAAAAGAATGAACAAGAAT
TATTGGAATTAGATAAATGGGCAAGTTTGTGGAATTGGTTTAACATAACAAATTGGCTGTGGTATATAAA
ATTATTCATAATGATAGTAGGAGGCTTGGTAGGTTTAAGAATAGTTTTTGCTGTACTTTCTATAGTGAAT
AGAGTTAGGCAGGGATATTCACCATTATCGTTTCAGACCCACCTCCCAACCCCGAGGGGACCCGACAGGC
CCGAAGGAATAGAAGAAGAAGGTGGAGAGAGAGACAGAGACAGATCCATTCGATTAGTGAACGGATCTCG
ACGGTATCGATCACGAGACTAGCCTCGAGCGGCCGCCCCCTTCACCGAGGGCCTATTTCCCATGATTCCT
TCATATTTGCATATACGATACAAGGCTGTTAGAGAGATAATTGGAATTAATTTGACTGTAAACACAAAGA
TATTAGTACAAAATACGTGACGTAGAAAGTAATAATTTCTTGGGTAGTTTGCAGTTTTAAAATTATGTTT
TAAAATGGACTATCATATGTTGACTAGTTATTAATAGTAATCAATTACGGGGTCATTAGTTCATAGCCCA
TATATGGAGTTCCGCGTTACATAACTTACGGTAAATGGCCCGCCTGGCTGACCGCCCAACGACCCCCGCC
CATTGACGTCAATAATGACGTATGTTCCCATAGTAACGCCAATAGGGACTTTCCATTGACGTCAATGGGT
GGAGTATTTACGGTAAACTGCCCACTTGGCAGTACATCAAGTGTATCATATGCCAAGTACGCCCCCTATT
GACGTCAATGACGGTAAATGGCCCGCCTGGCATTATGCCCAGTACATGACCTTATGGGACTTTCCTACTT
GGCAGTACATCTACGTATTAGTCATCGCTATTACCATG
Features (pLannotate 1.2.2; 31 found; start..end, strand, type, name):
      1..204     +  promoter       CMV promoter: human cytomegalovirus (CMV) immediate early promoter
    262..327     +  CDS            3xFLAG: three tandem FLAG® epitope tags, followed by an enterokinase cleavage site
    403..420     +  CDS            7xHis (fragment): 6xHis affinity tag
    493..512     +  CDS            Strep-Tag II (fragment): peptide that binds Strep-Tactin®, an engineered form of streptavidin
    592..1488    +  CDS            NHEJ1: NHEJ1_HUMAN - Also known as XLF. Experimental evidence at protein level: Swiss-Prot protein existence level 1. DNA repair protein involved in DNA nonhomologous end joining (NHEJ) required for double-strand break (DSB) repair and V(D)J recombination. May serve as a bridge between XRCC4 and the other NHEJ factors located at DNA ends, or may participate in reconfiguration of the end bound NHEJ factors to allow XRCC4 access to the DNA termini. It may act in concert with XRCC6/XRCC5 (Ku) to stimulate XRCC4-mediated joining of blunt ends and several types of mismatched ends that are noncomplementary
   1551..1668    +  misc_feature   cPPT/CTS: central polypurine tract and central termination sequence of HIV-1
   1717..2227    +  promoter       hPGK promoter: human phosphoglycerate kinase 1 promoter
   2249..2848    +  CDS            PuroR: puromycin N-acetyltransferase; pac from Streptomyces alboniger; confers resistance to puromycin
   2891..2974    +  CDS            nef (fragment): NEF_HV1Z2 - Experimental evidence at protein level: Swiss-Prot protein existence level 1. Extracellular Nef protein targets CD4(+) T-lymphocytes for apoptosis by interacting with CXCR4 surface receptors. From Human immunodeficiency virus type 1 group M subtype D (isolate Z2/CDC-Z34) (HIV-1).
   2976..3209    +  LTR            3' LTR (ΔU3): self-inactivating 3' long terminal repeat (LTR) from HIV-1
   3281..3402    +  polyA_signal   SV40 poly(A) signal: SV40 polyadenylation signal
   3442..3577    +  rep_origin     SV40 ori: SV40 origin of replication
   3598..3616    -  promoter       T7 promoter: promoter for bacteriophage T7 RNA polymerase
   3624..3779    +  CDS            lacZα (fragment): LacZα fragment of β-galactosidase; lacZ fragment
   3784..4212    +  rep_origin     f1 ori (sequence partly withheld): f1 bacteriophage origin of replication; arrow indicates direction of (+) strand synthesis
   4265..4369    +  promoter       AmpR promoter: bla
   4370..5230    +  CDS            AmpR: β-lactamase; bla; confers resistance to ampicillin, carbenicillin, and related antibiotics
   5401..5989    +  rep_origin     ori: high-copy-number ColE1/pMB1/pBR322/pUC origin of replication
   6172..6264    +  CDS            lacI (fragment): lac repressor; lacI; The lac repressor binds to the lac operator to inhibit transcription in E. coli. This inhibition can be relieved by adding lactose or isopropyl-β-D-thiogalactopyranoside (IPTG).
   6277..6298    +  protein_bind   CAP binding site: CAP binding activates transcription in the presence of cAMP. E. coli catabolite activator protein
   6313..6343    +  promoter       lac promoter: promoter for the E. coli lac operon
   6351..6367    +  protein_bind   lac operator: The lac repressor binds to the lac operator to inhibit transcription in E. coli. This inhibition can be relieved by adding lactose or isopropyl-β-D-thiogalactopyranoside (IPTG). lac repressor encoded by lacI
   6412..6430    +  promoter       T3 promoter: promoter for bacteriophage T3 RNA polymerase
   6458..6684    +  promoter       RSV promoter: Rous sarcoma virus enhancer/promoter
   6685..6865    +  LTR            5' LTR (truncated): truncated 5' long terminal repeat (LTR) from HIV-1
   6912..7037    +  misc_feature   HIV-1 Ψ: packaging signal of human immunodeficiency virus type 1
   7021..7384    +  CDS            HIV-1 gag (fragment): gag protein from human immunodeficiency virus 1; gag
   7530..7763    +  misc_feature   RRE: The Rev response element (RRE) of HIV-1 allows for Rev-dependent mRNA export from the nucleus to the cytoplasm.
   8140..8240    +  CDS            Rev (fragment): human immunodeficiency virus 1 (HIV-1) Rev protein; rev; enhances nuclear export of unspliced and incompletely spliced viral mRNAs
   8290..8472    +  promoter       U6 promoter (fragment): RNA polymerase III promoter for human U6 snRNA
   8538..8841    +  enhancer       CMV enhancer: human cytomegalovirus immediate early enhancer
