[The description below was written by a language model from this plasmid's Addgene catalogue record and pLannotate feature annotations shown in this document.]
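Description:
pLD-puro-Cn-VA-NHEJ1-S262A/S263A is a third-generation-style, self-inactivating HIV-1 lentiviral expression vector built on the pLD-puro-CnVA backbone for delivering a mutant form of human NHEJ1 (also known as XLF) into mammalian cells. The viral genome is driven by a chimeric RSV promoter/truncated 5' LTR and carries the Ψ packaging signal with a partial gag sequence, the Rev response element for Rev-dependent nuclear export, a cPPT/CTS element, and a ΔU3 3' LTR followed by an SV40 polyadenylation signal. A fragment of a U6 promoter is also annotated upstream of the expression cassette. In bacteria the plasmid is maintained through a ColE1/pUC-type origin and ampicillin resistance. The catalogue lists it as low copy, and an f1 origin and SV40 origin are also present in the backbone.

Within the provirus, the CMV enhancer and promoter drive an N-terminal "VA" tandem affinity tag fused to the NHEJ1 coding sequence. The record describes the tag as 3xFLAG, two TEV protease sites, 6xHis and two Strep tags, and the annotation detects the FLAG, His and Strep elements. The insert carries serine-to-alanine substitutions at positions 262 and 263, which would prevent phosphorylation at those residues. A downstream human PGK promoter expresses puromycin N-acetyltransferase, allowing selection of stably transduced cells. The multi-epitope tag suits detection and sequential affinity purification of the protein and its partners, and the associated study concerns phosphorylation-dependent regulation of non-homologous end joining repair of double-strand breaks. The sequenced record (8,841 nt) is somewhat longer than the listed total size, and the annotated NHEJ1 coding region is shorter than the stated insert size.
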