Addgene plasmid #141343: pLD-puro-Cn-VA-NHEJ1-S262A/S263A
Purpose: Lentiviral vector for expression of human NHEJ1-S262A/S263A in mammalian cells
Depositing lab: Mohan Babu. Depositing organization: University of Regina. Publication: The conserved Tpk1 regulates non-homologous end joining double-strand break repair by phosphorylation of Nej1, a homolog of the human XLF. Jessulat M, Amin S, Hooshyar M, Malty R, Moutaoufik MT, Zilocchi M, Istace Z, Phanse S, Aoki H, Omidi K, Burnside D, Samanfar B, Aly KA, Golshani A, Babu M. Nucleic Acids Res. 2021 Jul 9. pii: 6318499. doi: 10.1093/nar/gkab585. PubMed 34244791.
Backbone
  Vector backbone: pLD-puro-CnVA
  Backbone manufacturer: Addgene # 24587
  Backbone size w/o insert (bp): 9418
  Total vector size (bp): 8598
  Vector type: Mammalian Expression, Lentiviral
  Selectable markers: Puromycin
Growth in bacteria
  Bacterial resistance: Ampicillin, 100 μg/mL
  Growth temperature: 30°C
  Growth strain: NEB Stable
  Growth instructions: Grow for no longer than 16 hr
  Copy number: Low Copy
Gene/Insert
  Gene/Insert name: NHEJ1-S262A/S263A
  Species: H. sapiens (human)
  Insert size (bp): 1233
  Mutation: S262A/S263A
  GenBank ID: 79840
  Entrez Gene: NHEJ1 (a.k.a. XLF)
  Promoter: CMV
  Tag / fusion protein: VA tag (3XFLAG-2XTEV-6XHis-2XStrep-Beacon) (N terminal on backbone)
  Cloning method: Restriction Enzyme; 5′ cloning site BshTI (not destroyed); 3′ cloning site XbaI (not destroyed)
  Sequencing primers: 5′ CMV Forward; 3′ 5'-TCTTTCCCCTGCACTGTACC-3'
Resource information
  A portion of this plasmid was derived from a plasmid made by: MGC: 32656, IMAGE: 4076851, GenBank: BC030986.1
Terms and licenses: Academic/Nonprofit Terms; Industry Terms: Not Available to Industry
How to cite: pLD-puro-Cn-VA-NHEJ1-S262A/S263A was a gift from Mohan Babu (Addgene plasmid # 141343 ; http://n2t.net/addgene:141343 ; RRID:Addgene_141343)
